>Addgene plasmid #103745 | LSB-hsa-miR-885-5p | depositor full sequence | sequence record 196538 | Full Sequence
AATTGAGGGGATAACGCAGGAAAGAACATGTGAGCAAAAGGCCAGCAAAAGGCCAGGAACCGTAAAAAGG
CCGCGTTGCTGGCGTTTTTCCATAGGCTCCGCCCCCCTGACGAGCATCACAAAAATCGACGCTCAAGTCA
GAGGTGGCGAAACCCGACAGGACTATAAAGATACCAGGCGTTTCCCCCTGGAAGCTCCCTCGTGCGCTCT
CCTGTTCCGACCCTGCCGCTTACCGGATACCTGTCCGCCTTTCTCCCTTCGGGAAGCGTGGCGCTTTCTC
ATAGCTCACGCTGTAGGTATCTCAGTTCGGTGTAGGTCGTTCGCTCCAAGCTGGGCTGTGTGCACGAACC
CCCCGTTCAGCCCGACCGCTGCGCCTTATCCGGTAACTATCGTCTTGAGTCCAACCCGGTAAGACACGAC
TTATCGCCACTGGCAGCAGCCACTGGTAACAGGATTAGCAGAGCGAGGTATGTAGGCGGTGCTACAGAGT
TCTTGAAGTGGTGGCCTAACTACGGCTACACTAGAAGAACAGTATTTGGTATCTGCGCTCTGCTGAAGCC
AGTTACCTTCGGAAAAAGAGTTGGTAGCTCTTGATCCGGCAAACAAACCACCGCTGGTAGCGGTGGTTTT
TTTGTTTGCAAGCAGCAGATTACGCGCAGAAAAAAAGGATCTCAAGAAGATCCTTTGATCTTTTCTACGG
GGTCTGACGCTCAGTGGAACGAAAACTCACGTTAAGGGATTTTGGTCATGAGATTATCAAAAAGGATCTT
CACCTAGATCCTTTTAAATTAAAAATGAAGTTTTAAATCAATCTAAAGTATATATGAGTAAACTTGGTCT
GACAGTTACCAATGCTTAATCAGTGAGGCACCTATCTCAGCGATCTGTCTATTTCGTTCATCCATAGTTG
CCTGACTCCCCGTCGTGTAGATAACTACGATACGGGAGGGCTTACCATCTGGCCCCAGTGCTGCAATGAT
ACCGCGAGAACCACGCTCACCGGCTCCAGATTTATCAGCAATAAACCAGCCAGCCGGAAGGGCCGAGCGC
AGAAGTGGTCCTGCAACTTTATCCGCCTCCATCCAGTCTATTAATTGTTGCCGGGAAGCTAGAGTAAGTA
GTTCGCCAGTTAATAGTTTGCGCAACGTTGTTGCCATTGCTACAGGCATCGTGGTGTCACGCTCGTCGTT
TGGTATGGCTTCATTCAGCTCCGGTTCCCAACGATCAAGGCGAGTTACATGATCCCCCATGTTGTGCAAA
AAAGCGGTTAGCTCCTTCGGTCCTCCGATCGTTGTCAGAAGTAAGTTGGCCGCAGTGTTATCACTCATGG
TTATGGCAGCACTGCATAATTCTCTTACTGTCATGCCATCCGTAAGATGCTTTTCTGTGACTGGTGAGTA
CTCAACCAAGTCATTCTGAGAATAGTGTATGCGGCGACCGAGTTGCTCTTGCCCGGCGTCAATACGGGAT
AATACCGCGCCACATAGCAGAACTTTAAAAGTGCTCATCATTGGAAAACGTTCTTCGGGGCGAAAACTCT
CAAGGATCTTACCGCTGTTGAGATCCAGTTCGATGTAACCCACTCGTGCACCCAACTGATCTTCAGCATC
TTTTACTTTCACCAGCGTTTCTGGGTGAGCAAAAACAGGAAGGCAAAATGCCGCAAAAAAGGGAATAAGG
GCGACACGGAAATGTTGAATACTCATACTCTTCCTTTTTCAATATTATTGAAGCATTTATCAGGGTTATT
GTCTCATGAGCGGATACATATTTGAATGTAGCTCCGAATTTCTCGAGGGCTTGTCGACGACGGCGGTCTC
CGTCGTCAGGATCATGAATTCGACCCGCCTGCCACCATGACCGAGTACAAGCCCACGGTGCGCCTCGCCA
CCCGCGACGACGTCCCCCGGGCCGTACGCACCCTCGCCGCCGCGTTCGCCGACTACCCCGCCACGCGCCA
CACCGTCGACCCGGACCGCCACATCGAGCGGGTCACCGAGCTGCAAGAACTCTTCCTCACGCGCGTCGGG
CTCGACATCGGCAAGGTGTGGGTCGCGGACGACGGCGCCGCGGTGGCGGTCTGGACCACGCCGGAGAGCG
TCGAAGCGGGGGCGGTGTTCGCCGAGATCGGCCCGCGCATGGCCGAGTTGAGCGGTTCCCGGCTGGCCGC
GCAGCAACAGATGGAAGGCCTCCTGGCGCCGCACCGGCCCAAGGAGCCCGCGTGGTTCCTGGCCACCGTC
GGCGTCTCGCCCGACCACCAGGGCAAGGGTCTGGGCAGCGCCGTCGTGCTCCCCGGAGTGGAGGCGGCCG
AGCGCGCCGGGGTGCCCGCCTTCCTGGAGACATCCGCGCCCCGCAACCTCCCCTTCTACGAGCGGCTCGG
CTTCACCGTCACCGCCGACGTCGAGGTGCCCGAAGGACCGCGCACCTGGTGCATGACCCGCAAGCCCGGT
GCCTGATACGCGTGAATTCACTCCTCAGGTGCAGGCTGCCTATCAGAAGGTGGTGGCTGGTGTGGCCAAT
GCCCTGGCTCACAAATACCACTGAGATCTTTTTCCCTCTGCCAAAAATTATGGGGACATCATGAAGCCCC
TTGAGCATCTGACTTCTGGCTAATAAAGGAAATTTATTTTCATTGCAATAGTGTGTTGGAATTTTTTGTG
TCTCTCACTCGGAAGGACATATGGGAGGGCAAATCATTTAAAACATCAGAATGAGTATTTGGTTTAGAGT
TTGGCAACATATGCCCATATGCTGGCTGCCATGAACAAAGGTTGGCTATAAAGAGGTCATCAGTATATGA
AACAGCCCCCTGCTGTCCATTCCTTATTCCATAGAAAAGCCTTGACTTGAGGTTAGATTTTTTTTATATT
TTGTTTTGTGTTATTTTTTTCTTTAACATCCCTAAAATTTTCCTTACATGTTTTACTAGCCAGATTTTTC
CTCCTCTCCTGACTACTCCCAGTCATAGCTGTCCCTCTTCTCTTATGGAGATCCCTCGACCTGCAGCCCA
AGCTTGAATTCTCTAGAATTACCCTGTTATCCCTATGCTTGGTTTACCGAGCTCTTATTGGTTTTCAAAC
TTCATTGACTGTGCCCAACGCGCCTGGGAGCTCACGGGGACAGCCCCCCCCCAAAGCCCCCAGGGATGTA
ATTACGTCCCTCCCCCGCTAGGGGGCAGCAGCGAGCCGCCCGGGGCTCCGCTCCGGTCCGGCGCTCCCCC
CGCATCCCCGAGCCGGCAGCGTGCGGGGACAGCCCGGGCACGGGGAAGGTGGCACGGGATCGCTTTCCTC
TGAACGCTTCTCGCTGCTCTTTGAGCCTGCAGACACCTGGGGGGATACGGGGAAAAAGCTAGGCTGAAAG
ACCGGTTCTTAGAATGACACGCGCCTGGGAGCTCACGGGGACAGCCCCCCCCCAAAGCCCCCAGGGATGT
AATTACGTCCCTCCCCCGCTAGGGGGCAGCAGCGAGCCGCCCGGGGCTCCGCTCCGGTCCGGCGCTCCCC
CCGCATCCCCGAGCCGGCAGCGTGCGGGGACAGCCCGGGCACGGGGAAGGTGGCACGGGATCGCTTTCCT
CTGAACGCTTCTCGCTGCTCTTTGAGCCTGCAGACACCTGGGGGGATACGGGGAAAAAGCTAACTTCTGA
GACGACAACTTTGTATAGAAAAGTTGGCTCCGAATTCGCCCTTGACAGCAGAGATCCAGTTTGGTTAATT
AATTGGCTCCGGTGCCCGTCAGTGGGCAGAGCGCACATCGCCCACAGTCCCCGAGAAGTTGTGGGGAGGG
GTCGGCAATTGAACCGGTGCCTAGAGAAGGTGGCGCGGGGTAAACTGGGAAAGTGATGTCGTGTACTGGC
TCCGCCTTTTTCCCGAGGGTGGGGGAGAACCGTATATAAGTGCAGTAGTCGCCGTGAACGTTCTTTTTCG
CAACGGGTTTGCCGCCAGAACACAGGTAAGTGCCGTGTGTGGTTCCCGCGGGCCTGGCCTCTTTACGGGT
TATGGCCCTTGCGTGCCTTGAATTACTTCCACCTGGCTGCAGTACGTGATTCTTGATCCCGAGCTTCGGG
TTGGAAGTGGGTGGGAGAGTTCGAGGCCTTGCGCTTAAGGAGCCCCTTCGCCTCGTGCTTGAGTTGAGGC
CTGGCCTGGGCGCTGGGGCCGCCGCGTGCGAATCTGGTGGCACCTTCGCGCCTGTCTCGCTGCTTTCGAT
AAGTCTCTAGCCATTTAAAATTTTTGATGACCTGCTGCGACGCTTTTTTTCTGGCAAGATAGTCTTGTAA
ATGCGGGCCAAGATCTGCACACTGGTATTTCGGTTTTTGGGGCCGCGGGCGGCGACGGGGCCCGTGCGTC
CCAGCGCACATGTTCGGCGAGGCGGGGCCTGCGAGCGCGGCCACCGAGAATCGGACGGGGGTAGTCTCAA
GCTGGCCGGCCTGCTCTGGTGCCTGGCCTCGCGCCGCCGTGTATCGCCCCGCCCTGGGCGGCAAGGCTGG
CCCGGTCGGCACCAGTTGCGTGAGCGGAAAGATGGCCGCTTCCCGGCCCTGCTGCAGGGAGCTCAAAATG
GAGGACGCGGCGCTCGGGAGAGCGGGCGGGTGAGTCACCCACACAAAGGAAAAGGGCCTTTCCGTCCTCA
GCCGTCGCTTCATGTGACTCCACGGAGTACCGGGCGCCGTCCAGGCACCTCGATTAGTTCTCGAGCTTTT
GGAGTACGTCGTCTTTAGGTTGGGGGGAGGGGTTTTATGCGATGGAGTTTCCCCACACTGAGTGGGTGGA
GACTGAAGTTAGGCCAGCTTGGCACTTGATGTAATTCTCCTTGGAATTTGCCCTTTTTGAGTTTGGATCT
TGGTTCATTCTCAAGCCTCAGACAGTGGTTCAAAGTTTTTTTCTTCCATTTCAGGTGTCGTGAGAAGGGC
GAATTCGACCCAAGTTTGTACAAAAAAGCAGGCTGGATCCAGGTGCCACCATGGTGAGCGAGCTGATTAA
GGAGAACATGCACATGAAGCTGTACATGGAGGGCACCGTGAACAACCACCACTTCAAGTGCACATCCGAG
GGCGAAGGCAAGCCCTACGAGGGCACCCAGACCATGAGAATCAAGGCGGTCGAGGGCGGCCCTCTCCCCT
TCGCCTTCGACATCCTGGCTACCAGCTTCATGTACGGCAGCAAAACCTTCATCAACCACACCCAGGGCAT
CCCCGACTTCTTTAAGCAGTCCTTCCCCGAGGGCTTCACATGGGAGAGAGTCACCACATACGAAGATGGG
GGCGTGCTGACCGCTACCCAGGACACCAGCCTCCAGGACGGCTGCCTCATCTACAACGTCAAGATCAGAG
GGGTGAACTTCCCATCCAACGGCCCTGTGATGCAGAAGAAAACACTCGGCTGGGAGGCCTCCACCGAGAC
ACTGTACCCCGCTGACGGCGGCCTGGAAGGCAGAGCCGACATGGCCCTGAAGCTCGTGGGCGGGGGCCAC
CTGATCTGCAACCTTAAGACCACATACAGATCCAAGAAACCCGCTAAGAACCTCAAGATGCCCGGCGTCT
ACTATGTGGACAGGAGACTGGAAAGAATCAAGGAGGCCGACAAAGAGACATACGTCGAGCAGCACGAGGT
GGCTGTGGCCAGATACTGCGACCTCCCTAGCAAACTGGGGCACAAACTTAATTGAGAATTCTACCACCCA
GCTTTCTTGTACAAAGTGGTACGTCTCAAGACCAGAGGTCTCTGCTTCCCTTGCGAGAGGCAGGGTAGTG
TAATGGAAGAGGCAGGGTAGTGTAATGGAAGAGGCAGGGTAGTGTAATGGAAGAGGCAGGGTAGTGTAAT
GGACAACCAGAAGAGACCTGTGCTTCACTCCTCAGGTGCAGGCTGCCTATCAGAAGGTGGTGGCTGGTGT
GGCCAATGCCCTGGCTCACAAATACCACTGAGATCTTTTTCCCTCTGCCAAAAATTATGGGGACATCATG
AAGCCCCTTGAGCATCTGACTTCTGGCTAATAAAGGAAATTTATTTTCATTGCAATAGTGTGTTGGAATT
TTTTGTGTCTCTCACTCGGAAGGACATATGGGAGGGCAAATCATTTAAAACATCAGAATGAGTATTTGGT
TTAGAGTTTGGCAACATATGCCCATATGCTGGCTGCCATGAACAAAGGTTGGCTATAAAGAGGTCATCAG
TATATGAAACAGCCCCCTGCTGTCCATTCCTTATTCCATAGAAAAGCCTTGACTTGAGGTTAGATTTTTT
TTATATTTTGTTTTGTGTTATTTTTTTCTTTAACATCCCTAAAATTTTCCTTACATGTTTTACTAGCCAG
ATTTTTCCTCCTCTCCTGACTACTCCCAGTCATAGCTGTCCCTCTTCTCTTATGGAGATCCCGAGCGGTG
CGTTTTTATGCTTGTAGTATTGTATAATGTTTTTAAGATCCAAGCTTCTGACCTCTTCTCTTCCTCCCAC
AGGGCCTCGAGACAATTGCATCGATGGTACCAGTGAAAGTCTGCAATGAATTCGAGTTGGCGCGCCTGTC
ATTCTAAATCTCTCTTTCAGCCTAAAGCTTTTTCCCCGTATCCCCCCAGGTGTCTGCAGGCTCAAAGAGC
AGCGAGAAGCGTTCAGAGGAAAGCGATCCCGTGCCACCTTCCCCGTGCCCGGGCTGTCCCCGCACGCTGC
CGGCTCGGGGATGCGGGGGGAGCGCCGGACCGGAGCGGAGCCCCGGGCGGCTCGCTGCTGCCCCCTAGCG
GGGGAGGGACGTAATTACATCCCTGGGGGCTTTGGGAGGGGGCTGTCCCCGTGAGCTCCCAGGCGCGCCT
GTCATTCTAAATCTCTCTTTCAGCCTAAAGCTTTTTCCCCGTATCCCCCCAGGTGTCTGCAGGCTCAAAG
AGCAGCGAGAAGCGTTCAGAGGAAAGCGATCCCGTGCCACCTTCCCCGTGCCCGGGCTGTCCCCGCACGC
TGCCGGCTCGGGGATGCGGGGGGAGCGCCGGACCGGAGCGGAGCCCCGGGCGGCTCGCTGCTGCCCCCTA
GCGGGGGAGGGACGTAATTACATCCCTGGGGGCTTTGGGGGGGGGCTGTCCCCGTGAGCTCCCAGGCGCG
CCAACTCGGTACCGTATCGATGTCGACGTTAACGCTAGTGATATCAACTTTGTATAGAAAAGTTGGCTCC
GAATTCGCCCTTGACAGCAGAGATCCAGTTTGGTTAATTAATTGGCTCCGGTGCCCGTCAGTGGGCAGAG
CGCACATCGCCCACAGTCCCCGAGAAGTTGTGGGGAGGGGTCGGCAATTGAACCGGTGCCTAGAGAAGGT
GGCGCGGGGTAAACTGGGAAAGTGATGTCGTGTACTGGCTCCGCCTTTTTCCCGAGGGTGGGGGAGAACC
GTATATAAGTGCAGTAGTCGCCGTGAACGTTCTTTTTCGCAACGGGTTTGCCGCCAGAACACAGGTAAGT
GCCGTGTGTGGTTCCCGCGGGCCTGGCCTCTTTACGGGTTATGGCCCTTGCGTGCCTTGAATTACTTCCA
CCTGGCTGCAGTACGTGATTCTTGATCCCGAGCTTCGGGTTGGAAGTGGGTGGGAGAGTTCGAGGCCTTG
CGCTTAAGGAGCCCCTTCGCCTCGTGCTTGAGTTGAGGCCTGGCCTGGGCGCTGGGGCCGCCGCGTGCGA
ATCTGGTGGCACCTTCGCGCCTGTCTCGCTGCTTTCGATAAGTCTCTAGCCATTTAAAATTTTTGATGAC
CTGCTGCGACGCTTTTTTTCTGGCAAGATAGTCTTGTAAATGCGGGCCAAGATCTGCACACTGGTATTTC
GGTTTTTGGGGCCGCGGGCGGCGACGGGGCCCGTGCGTCCCAGCGCACATGTTCGGCGAGGCGGGGCCTG
CGAGCGCGGCCACCGAGAATCGGACGGGGGTAGTCTCAAGCTGGCCGGCCTGCTCTGGTGCCTGGCCTCG
CGCCGCCGTGTATCGCCCCGCCCTGGGCGGCAAGGCTGGCCCGGTCGGCACCAGTTGCGTGAGCGGAAAG
ATGGCCGCTTCCCGGCCCTGCTGCAGGGAGCTCAAAATGGAGGACGCGGCGCTCGGGAGAGCGGGCGGGT
GAGTCACCCACACAAAGGAAAAGGGCCTTTCCGTCCTCAGCCGTCGCTTCATGTGACTCCACGGAGTACC
GGGCGCCGTCCAGGCACCTCGATTAGTTCTCGAGCTTTTGGAGTACGTCGTCTTTAGGTTGGGGGGAGGG
GTTTTATGCGATGGAGTTTCCCCACACTGAGTGGGTGGAGACTGAAGTTAGGCCAGCTTGGCACTTGATG
TAATTCTCCTTGGAATTTGCCCTTTTTGAGTTTGGATCTTGGTTCATTCTCAAGCCTCAGACAGTGGTTC
AAAGTTTTTTTCTTCCATTTCAGGTGTCGTGAGAAGGGCGAATTCGACCCAAGTTTGTACAAAAAAGCAG
GCTCGCCACCATGGTGAGCAAGGGCGAGGAGCTGTTCACCGGGGTGGTGCCCATCCTGGTCGAGCTGGAC
GGCGACGTAAACGGCCACAAGTTCAGCGTGAGGGGCGAGGGCGAGGGCGATGCCACCAACGGCAAGCTGA
CCCTGAAGTTCATCTGCACCACCGGCAAGCTGCCCGTGCCCTGGCCCACCCTCGTGACCACCCTGAGCCA
CGGCGTGCAGTGCTTCGCCCGCTACCCCGACCACATGAAGCAGCACGACTTCTTCAAGTCCGCCATGCCC
GAAGGCTACGTCCAGGAGCGCACCATCTTCTTCAAGGACGACGGCACCTACAAGACCCGCGCCGAGGTGA
AGTTCGAGGGCGACACCCTAGTGAACCGCATCGAGCTGAAGGGCGTCGACTTCAAGGAGGACGGCAACAT
CCTGGGGCACAAGCTGGAGTACAACTTCAACAGCCACAACATCTATATCATGGCCGTCAAGCAGAAGAAC
GGCATCAAGGTGAACTTCAAGATCCGCCACAACGTGGAGGACGGCAGCGTGCAGCTCGCCGACCACTACC
AGCAGAACACCCCCATCGGCGACGGCCCCGTGCTGCTGCCCGACAGCCACTACCTGAGCACCCAGTCCGT
GCTGAGCAAAGACCCCAACGAGAAGCGCGATCACATGGTCCTGCTGGAGTTCCGCACCGCCGCCGGGATC
ACTCTCGGCATGGACGAGCTGTACAAGTAATACCACCCAGCTTTCTTGTACAAAGTGGTACGCGTGAATT
CACTCCTCAGGTGCAGGCTGCCTATCAGAAGGTGGTGGCTGGTGTGGCCAATGCCCTGGCTCACAAATAC
CACTGAGATCTTTTTCCCTCTGCCAAAAATTATGGGGACATCATGAAGCCCCTTGAGCATCTGACTTCTG
GCTAATAAAGGAAATTTATTTTCATTGCAATAGTGTGTTGGAATTTTTTGTGTCTCTCACTCGGAAGGAC
ATATGGGAGGGCAAATCATTTAAAACATCAGAATGAGTATTTGGTTTAGAGTTTGGCAACATATGCCCAT
ATGCTGGCTGCCATGAACAAAGGTTGGCTATAAAGAGGTCATCAGTATATGAAACAGCCCCCTGCTGTCC
ATTCCTTATTCCATAGAAAAGCCTTGACTTGAGGTTAGATTTTTTTTATATTTTGTTTTGTGTTATTTTT
TTCTTTAACATCCCTAAAATTTTCCTTACATGTTTTACTAGCCAGATTTTTCCTCCTCTCCTGACTACTC
CCAGTCATAGCTGTCCCTCTTCTCTTATGGAGATCCCTCGACCTGCAGCCCAAGCTTGGCGTAATCATGG
TCATAGCTGTTTCCTGTGTGAAATTGTTATCCGCTCACAATTCCACACAACATACGAGCCGGAAGCATAA
AGTGTAAAGCCTGGGGTGCCTAATGAGTGAGCTAACTCACATTAATTGCGTTGCGCTCACTGCCCGCTTT
CCAGTCGGGAAACCTGTCGTGCCAGCGGATCGACAGTACTAAGCTTGGTCTAATACCCAATCTCTCGTCT
TATCCAGATGTTTTATACGCCTCTGGCCCGTGTCTCAAAATCTCTGATGTTACATTGCACAAGATAAAAT
AATATCATCATGAACAATAAAACTGTCTGCTTACATAAACAGTAATACAAGGGGTGTTATGAGCCATATT
CAACGGGAAACGTCGAGGCCGCGATTAAATTCCAACATGGATGCTGATTTATATGGGTATAAATGGGCTC
GCGATAATGTCGGGCAATCAGGTGCGACAATCTATCGCTTGTATGGGAAGCCCGATGCGCCAGAGTTGTT
TCTGAAACATGGCAAAGGTAGCGTTGCCAATGATGTTACAGATGAGATGGTCAGACTAAACTGGCTGACG
GAATTTATGCCTCTTCCGACCATCAAGCATTTTATCCGTACTCCTGATGATGCATGGTTACTCACCACTG
CGATCCCCGGAAAAACAGCATTCCAGGTATTAGAAGAATATCCTGATTCAGGTGAAAATATTGTTGATGC
GCTGGCAGTGTTCCTGCGCCGGTTGCATTCGATTCCTGTTTGTAATTGTCCTTTTAACAGCGATCGCGTA
TTTCGTCTCGCTCAGGCGCAATCACGAATGAATAACGGTTTGGTTGATGCGAGTGATTTTGATGACGAGC
GTAATGGCTGGCCTGTTGAACAAGTCTGGAAAGAAATGCATAAACTTTTGCCATTCTCACCGGATTCAGT
CGTCACTCATGGTGATTTCTCACTTGATAACCTTATTTTTGACGAGGGGAAATTAATAGGTTGTATTGAT
GTTGGACGAGTCGGAATCGCAGACCGATACCAGGATCTTGCCATCCTATGGAACTGCCTCGGTGAGTTTT
CTCCTTCATTACAGAAACGGCTTTTTCAAAAATATGGTATTGATAATCCTGATATGAATAAATTGCAGTT
TCATTTGATGCTCGATGAGTTTTTCTAATCAGAATTGGTTAATTGGTTGTAACACTGGCAGAGCATTACG
CTGACTTGACGGGACGGCGCAAGCTCATGACCAAAATCCCTTAACGTGAGTTACGCGTCGTTCCACTGAG
CGTCAGAGGTATCACTAGTATTACAGAGGTAAGTTATAACAGTCGCCTAACCC
Features (pLannotate 1.2.2; 28 found; start..end, strand, type, name):
     87..675     -  rep_origin     ori: high-copy-number ColE1/pMB1/pBR322/pUC origin of replication
    846..1706    -  CDS            AmpR: β-lactamase; bla; confers resistance to ampicillin, carbenicillin, and related antibiotics
   1707..1778    -  promoter       AmpR promoter: bla
   1857..2456    +  CDS            PuroR: puromycin N-acetyltransferase; pac from Streptomyces alboniger; confers resistance to puromycin
   2461..2541    +  CDS            HBB (fragment): HBB_PONPY - Experimental evidence at transcript level: Swiss-Prot protein existence level 2. Involved in oxygen transport from the lung to the various peripheral tissues. From Pongo pygmaeus (Bornean orangutan).
   2612..2667    +  polyA_signal   β-globin poly(A) signal: rabbit β-globin polyadenylation signal (Gil and Proudfoot, 1987)
   3646..3666    +  protein_bind   attB4: mutant version of attB; core recombination site for the Gateway® BP reaction BP Clonase™
   3734..3945    +  promoter       EF-1α core promoter: core promoter for human elongation factor EF-1α
   3946..4884    +  intron         EF-1α intron A: intron upstream of the start codon of human EF-1α
   4911..4931    +  protein_bind   attB1: mutant version of attB; core recombination site for the Gateway® BP reaction BP Clonase™
   4951..5646    +  CDS            mKate2: mKate2 is a basic (constitutively fluorescent) red fluorescent protein published in 2009, derived from Entacmaea quadricolor. It is reported to be a rapidly-maturing monomer with moderate acid sensitivity.
   5666..5690    -  protein_bind   attB2: mutant version of attB; recombination site for the Gateway® BP reaction BP Clonase™
   5834..5908    +  CDS            HBB (fragment): HBB_PONPY - Experimental evidence at transcript level: Swiss-Prot protein existence level 2. Involved in oxygen transport from the lung to the various peripheral tissues. From Pongo pygmaeus (Bornean orangutan).
   5979..6034    +  polyA_signal   β-globin poly(A) signal: rabbit β-globin polyadenylation signal (Gil and Proudfoot, 1987)
   6418..6443    +  misc_feature   SA: splice acceptor site
   7115..7135    +  protein_bind   attB4: mutant version of attB; core recombination site for the Gateway® BP reaction BP Clonase™
   7203..7414    +  promoter       EF-1α core promoter: core promoter for human elongation factor EF-1α
   7415..8353    +  intron         EF-1α intron A: intron upstream of the start codon of human EF-1α
   8380..8400    +  protein_bind   attB1: mutant version of attB; core recombination site for the Gateway® BP reaction BP Clonase™
   8411..9127    +  CDS            EBFP2: EBFP2 is a basic (constitutively fluorescent) blue fluorescent protein published in 2007, derived from Aequorea victoria. It is reported to be a rapidly-maturing monomer with moderate acid sensitivity.
   9135..9159    -  protein_bind   attB2: mutant version of attB; recombination site for the Gateway® BP reaction BP Clonase™
   9163..9243    +  CDS            HBB (fragment): HBB_PONPY - Experimental evidence at transcript level: Swiss-Prot protein existence level 2. Involved in oxygen transport from the lung to the various peripheral tissues. From Pongo pygmaeus (Bornean orangutan).
   9314..9369    +  polyA_signal   β-globin poly(A) signal: rabbit β-globin polyadenylation signal (Gil and Proudfoot, 1987)
   9752..9774    -  protein_bind   lac operator (fragment): The lac repressor binds to the lac operator to inhibit transcription in E. coli. This inhibition can be relieved by adding lactose or isopropyl-β-D-thiogalactopyranoside (IPTG). lac repressor encoded by lacI
   9778..9808    -  promoter       lac promoter: promoter for the E. coli lac operon
   9823..9844    -  protein_bind   CAP binding site: CAP binding activates transcription in the presence of cAMP. E. coli catabolite activator protein
   9857..9896    -  CDS            lacI (fragment): lac repressor; lacI; The lac repressor binds to the lac operator to inhibit transcription in E. coli. This inhibition can be relieved by adding lactose or isopropyl-β-D-thiogalactopyranoside (IPTG).
  10069..10878   +  CDS            KanR: aminoglycoside phosphotransferase; aph(3')-Ia; confers resistance to kanamycin in bacteria or G418 (Geneticin®) in eukaryotes
