[The description below was written by a language model from this plasmid's Addgene catalogue record and pLannotate feature annotations shown in this document.]
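Description:
LSB-hsa-miR-885-5p is an 11 kb mammalian expression plasmid built on the Low Sensor Backbone (LSB) and designed as a fluorescent reporter of microRNA activity. It replicates in E. coli from a high-copy ColE1/pUC-type origin and carries both a β-lactamase gene and an aph(3')-Ia kanamycin resistance gene, matching the dual ampicillin and kanamycin selection listed in the record. A puromycin N-acetyltransferase coding sequence followed by a rabbit β-globin poly(A) signal is also present for selection in mammalian cells. No promoter is annotated directly upstream of it.

The payload consists of two parallel transcription units with the same architecture: the human EF-1α core promoter with its intron A, a fluorescent protein coding sequence, and a β-globin fragment with a β-globin poly(A) signal. Gateway attB4, attB1 and attB2 scars flank the promoter and coding modules, although the catalogue lists Gibson cloning as the cloning method. The first unit expresses the red protein mKate2 and, according to the record, carries the hsa-miR-885-5p target in its 3' UTR. The target itself is not annotated in the feature table but would lie in the unannotated stretch between mKate2 and its terminator. The second unit expresses EBFP2 with no miRNA target and serves as an internal reference for plasmid dose and expression. When miR-885-5p is active in a transfected cell, mKate2 output falls relative to EBFP2, so the red-to-blue ratio measures miRNA repression.

The depositor notes that the repeated poly(A) elements make the plasmid inherently unstable. The depositor also reports small discrepancies between the deposited sequence and the physical plasmid, including 10 bp insertions flanking the puromycin coding region that do not impair puromycin selection.
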