Addgene plasmid #103745: LSB-hsa-miR-885-5p
Purpose: Used to sense miRNA activity using fluorescence based tools. hsa-miR-885-5p target in 3' UTR of of mKate. miRNA activity can be measured by the repression of mKate2 relative to EBFP2 fluorescent proteins . Plasmid is inherently unstable; please see Depositor Comments
Depositing lab: Ron Weiss. Depositing organization: Massachusetts Institute of Technology. Publication: A mixed antagonistic/synergistic miRNA repression model enables accurate predictions of multi-input miRNA sensor activity. Gam JJ, Babb J, Weiss R. Nat Commun. 2018 Jun 22;9(1):2430. doi: 10.1038/s41467-018-04575-0. PubMed 29934631.
Backbone
  Vector backbone: Low Sensor Backbone (LSB)
  Vector type: Mammalian Expression, Synthetic Biology
Growth in bacteria
  Bacterial resistance: Ampicillin and Kanamycin, 100 & 50 μg/mL
  Growth temperature: 30°C
  Growth strain: NEB Stable
  Copy number: High Copy
Gene/Insert
  Gene/Insert name: hsa-miR-885-5p target
  Species: H. sapiens (human)
  Entrez Gene: MIR885 (a.k.a. MIRN885, hsa-mir-885, mir-885)
  Promoter: EF-1a
  Cloning method: Gibson Cloning
Terms and licenses: Academic/Nonprofit Terms; Industry Terms: Not Available to Industry
Depositor comments: Please note that this plasmid is inherently unstable due to a repeating poly A element. We recommend performing a diagnostic digest on multiple colonies upon receipt. The depositors would like to note the presence of several discrepancies between the depositor sequence and physical plasmid sequence. In particular, the sequences upstream and downstream of the puromycin coding region have 10 bp insertions which do not affect the ability to perform puromycin selection. The sequences for those regions within the physical plasmids are as follows: Upstream of Puro: GAATTCGACCGCCTGTCTCAAGGTGCCACC; Downstream of Puro: GCTTTGAGACTACGCGTGAATTCACTCCTC. Please contact if you are interested in this plasmid prior to placing an order.
How to cite: LSB-hsa-miR-885-5p was a gift from Ron Weiss (Addgene plasmid # 103745 ; http://n2t.net/addgene:103745 ; RRID:Addgene_103745)
