>Addgene plasmid #103745 | LSB-hsa-miR-885-5p | depositor partial sequence | sequence record 196539 | hsa-miR-885-5p target
AGAGGCAGGGTAGTGTAATGGA
